Addgene plasmid #171311: pFTK039
Purpose: Part Plasmid Entry Vector (LVL0) from the Fungal Modular Cloning ToolKit.
Depositing lab: Arnold Driessen. Depositing organization: University of Groningen. Publication: Modular Synthetic Biology Toolkit for Filamentous Fungi. Mozsik L, Pohl C, Meyer V, Bovenberg RAL, Nygard Y, Driessen AJM. ACS Synth Biol. 2021 Nov 2. doi: 10.1021/acssynbio.1c00260. PubMed 34726388.
Backbone
  Vector backbone: pICH41308
  Vector type: Bacterial Expression, Yeast Expression, Synthetic Biology
Growth in bacteria
  Bacterial resistance: Spectinomycin, 50 μg/mL
  Growth temperature: 37°C
  Growth strain: DH5alpha
  Copy number: High Copy
Gene/Insert
  Gene/Insert name: pyrG AO090011000868 Orotidine 5'-phosphate decarboxylase, selection marker
  Species: Penicillium, Aspergillus, or other fungal sources
  Mutation: n/a
  Cloning method: Restriction Enzyme; 5′ cloning site Unknown (unknown if destroyed)
Terms and licenses: Academic/Nonprofit Terms; Industry Terms: Not Available to Industry
How to cite: pFTK039 was a gift from Arnold Driessen (Addgene plasmid # 171311 ; http://n2t.net/addgene:171311 ; RRID:Addgene_171311)
