[The description below was written by a language model from this plasmid's Addgene catalogue record and pLannotate feature annotations shown in this document.]
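Description:
pFTK039 is a level 0 (LVL0) part plasmid from the Fungal Modular Cloning ToolKit, a collection of standardised parts for assembling expression and genome-engineering constructs for filamentous fungi. It is built on the MoClo entry backbone pICH41308. At 3,152 nt it is a small plasmid that serves as a storage and donor vector in E. coli rather than as an expression construct in its own right. It is propagated from a high-copy ColE1/pUC-type origin. Selection is with spectinomycin through the aadA aminoglycoside adenylyltransferase gene, which lies downstream of an AmpR (bla) promoter. The short integrase, gentamicin acetyltransferase and lacI fragments picked up by the annotation look like backbone remnants around the resistance cassette and cloning site, not functional genes.

The stored part is pyrG (AO090011000868), which encodes orotidine 5'-phosphate decarboxylase and is catalogued as a selection marker. The record gives the species only broadly, as Penicillium, Aspergillus or other fungal sources. The automated annotation does not name pyrG. Instead it reports two adjacent fragments matching yeast URA3, the homologous enzyme, on the same strand with a short unannotated gap between them. These hits most likely mark the pyrG coding region, and the gap could be an intron or a divergent stretch, though the record does not say which.

No fungal promoter or terminator is annotated, so the part appears to be a coding-sequence module that is combined with separate regulatory parts in higher-level assemblies. pyrG is generally used as an auxotrophic marker that restores uridine/uracil prototrophy in pyrG-deficient fungal strains. The flanking restriction sites and overhangs used for assembly are not recorded.
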