Features (pLannotate 1.2.2; 8 found; start..end, strand, type, name):
    110..214     +  promoter       AmpR promoter: bla
    205..285     -  CDS            int (fragment): INT2_ECOLX - Protein inferred from homology: Swiss-Prot protein existence level 3. Putative integrase believed to be involved in the insertion of antibiotic resistance genes into plasmids and transposons. From Escherichia coli.
    373..429     +  CDS            GmR (fragment): gentamycin acetyltransferase; aacC1; confers resistance to gentamycin
    436..1224    +  CDS            aadA: S3AD_ECOLX - Experimental evidence at protein level: Swiss-Prot protein existence level 1. Mediates bacterial resistance to the antibiotics streptomycin and spectinomycin. From Escherichia coli.
   1398..1986    +  rep_origin     ori: high-copy-number ColE1/pMB1/pBR322/pUC origin of replication
   2169..2218    +  CDS            lacI (fragment): lac repressor; lacI; The lac repressor binds to the lac operator to inhibit transcription in E. coli. This inhibition can be relieved by adding lactose or isopropyl-β-D-thiogalactopyranoside (IPTG).
   2250..2387    +  CDS            URA3 (fragment): PYRF_YEAST - Experimental evidence at protein level: Swiss-Prot protein existence level 1. From Saccharomyces cerevisiae (strain ATCC 204508 / S288c) (Baker's yeast).
   2453..3133    +  CDS            URA3 (fragment): PYRF_YEAST - Experimental evidence at protein level: Swiss-Prot protein existence level 1. From Saccharomyces cerevisiae (strain ATCC 204508 / S288c) (Baker's yeast).
>Addgene plasmid #171311 | pFTK039 | addgene full sequence | sequence record 350209 | Addgene NGS Result
GTGGCTCTTCAGTGGACGAAAGGGCCTCGTGATACGCCTATTTTTATAGGTTAATGTCATGATAATAATG
GTTTCTTAGACGTCAGGTGGCACTTTTCGGGGAAATGTGCGCGGAACCCCTATTTGTTTATTTTTCTAAA
TACATTCAAATATGTATCCGCTCATGAGACAATAACCCTGATAAATGCTTCAATAATATTGAAAAAGGAA
GAGTATGCGCTCACGCAACTGGTCCAGAACCTTGACCGAACGCAGCGGTGGTAACGGCGCAGTGGCGGTT
TTCATGGCTTGTTATGACTGTTTTTTTTTGGGGTACAGTCTATGCCTCGGGCATCCAAGCAGCAAGCGCG
TTACGCCGTGGGTCGATGTTTGATGTTATGGAGCAGCAACGATGTTACGCAGCAGGGCAGTCGCCCTAAA
ACAAAGTTAAACATCATGAGGGAAGCGGTGATCGCCGAAGTATCGACTCAACTATCAGAGGTAGTTGGCG
TCATCGAGCGCCATCTCGAACCGACGTTGCTGGCCGTACATTTGTACGGCTCCGCAGTGGATGGCGGCCT
GAAGCCACACAGCGATATTGATTTGCTGGTTACGGTGACCGTAAGGCTTGATGAAACAACGCGGCGAGCT
TTGATCAACGACCTTTTGGAAACTTCGGCTTCCCCTGGAGAGAGCGAGATTCTCCGCGCTGTAGAAGTCA
CCATTGTTGTGCACGACGACATCATTCCGTGGCGTTATCCAGCTAAGCGCGAACTGCAATTTGGAGAATG
GCAGCGCAATGACATTCTTGCAGGTATCTTCGAGCCAGCCACGATCGACATTGATCTGGCTATCTTGCTG
ACAAAAGCAAGAGAACATAGCGTTGCCTTGGTAGGTCCAGCGGCGGAGGAACTCTTTGATCCGGTTCCTG
AACAGGATCTATTTGAGGCGCTAAATGAAACCTTAACGCTATGGAACTCGCCGCCCGACTGGGCTGGCGA
TGAGCGAAATGTAGTGCTTACGTTGTCCCGCATTTGGTACAGCGCAGTAACCGGCAAAATCGCGCCGAAG
GATGTCGCTGCCGACTGGGCAATGGAGCGCCTGCCGGCCCAGTATCAGCCCGTCATACTTGAAGCTAGAC
AGGCTTATCTTGGACAAGAAGAAGATCGCTTGGCCTCGCGCGCAGATCAGTTGGAAGAATTTGTCCATTA
CGTAAAAGGCGAGATCACCAAGGTAGTCGGCAAATAACTGTCAGACCAAGTTTACTCATATATACTTTAG
ATTGATTTAAAACTTCATTTTTAATTTAAAAGGATCTAGGTGAAGATCCTTTTTGATAATCTCATGACCA
AAATCCCTTAACGTGAGTTTTCGTTCCACTGAGCGTCAGACCCCGTAGAAAAGATCAAAGGATCTTCTTG
AGATCCTTTTTTTCTGCGCGTAATCTGCTGCTTGCAAACAAAAAAACCACCGCTACCAGCGGTGGTTTGT
TTGCCGGATCAAGAGCTACCAACTCTTTTTCCGAAGGTAACTGGCTTCAGCAGAGCGCAGATACCAAATA
CTGTTCTTCTAGTGTAGCCGTAGTTAGGCCACCACTTCAAGAACTCTGTAGCACCGCCTACATACCTCGC
TCTGCTAATCCTGTTACCAGTGGCTGCTGCCAGTGGCGATAAGTCGTGTCTTACCGGGTTGGACTCAAGA
CGATAGTTACCGGATAAGGCGCAGCGGTCGGGCTGAACGGGGGGTTCGTGCACACAGCCCAGCTTGGAGC
GAACGACCTACACCGAACTGAGATACCTACAGCGTGAGCTATGAGAAAGCGCCACGCTTCCCGAAGGGAG
AAAGGCGGACAGGTATCCGGTAAGCGGCAGGGTCGGAACAGGAGAGCGCACGAGGGAGCTTCCAGGGGGA
AACGCCTGGTATCTTTATAGTCCTGTCGGGTTTCGCCACCTCTGACTTGAGCGTCGATTTTTGTGATGCT
CGTCAGGGGGGCGGAGCCTATGGAAAAACGCCAGCAACGCGGCCTTTTTACGGTTCCTGGCCTTTTGCTG
GCCTTTTGCTCACATGTTCTTTCCTGCGTTATCCCCTGATTCTGTGGATAACCGTATTACCGCCTTTGAG
TGAGCTGATACCGCTCGCCGCAGCCGAACGACCGAGCGCAGCGAGTCAGTGAGCGAGGAAGCGGAAGAGC
GCCCAATACGCAAACCGCCTCTCCCCGCGCGTTGGCCGATTCATTAATCACTCTGTGGTCTCAAATGATG
TCTAGCAAGTCGCAATTGACCTACAGCGCACGCGCTAGCAAGCACCCCAATGCGCTCGTAAAGAAGCTCT
TCGAGGTTGCCGAGGCCAAGAAAACCAATGTCACCGTTTCCGCCGACGTGACAACCACCAAAGAGCTGCT
GGATTTGGCTGACCGTATGCGCACCGGGGATGCCACTTACATGTGATCTAGTAATGGTTAATGGTGGATT
ATATAACAGGACTCGGTCCGTACATTGCCGTGATCAAAACTCACATCGATATCCTCTCCGATTTCAGCGA
AGAAACCATCACCGGTCTGAAGGCCCTTGCAGAGAAGCACAATTTCCTCATCTTCGAAGATCGCAAGTTC
ATCGATATCGGAAACACAGTCCAAAAGCAGTACCATGGCGGCACTCTGCGTATCTCTGAGTGGGCCCACA
TCATCAACTGCAGTATTCTGCCCGGTGAGGGTATCGTCGAGGCTCTGGCCCAGACTGCTTCGGCCGAGGA
CTTCCCCTACGGCTCCGAGAGGGGCCTTTTGATCCTTGCGGAGATGACCTCCAAGGGATCTTTGGCTACC
GGTCAATATACTACTTCTTCTGTTGACTATGCTCGGAAGTATAAGAAGTTTGTGATGGGATTCGTCTCGA
CACGTCACCTTGGCGAGGTTCAGTCTGAAGTTAGCTCGCCTTCGGAGGAGGAAGATTTTGTCGTTTTCAC
GACAGGTGTCAACCTCTCCTCGAAGGGTGACAAGCTGGGACAGCAGTACCAAACTCCTGAGTCGGCTGTT
GGACGCGGTGCCGACTTTATTATTGCTGGCCGTGGAATTTATGCTGCTCCTGATCCCGTGGAGGCGGCGA
AGCAGTACCAGAAGGAGGGATGGGATGCATACCTGAAGCGTGTTGGTGCGCAATAAGCTTTGAGACCACG
AA
